>Addgene plasmid #85601 | pKUb-Tol2 | depositor full sequence | sequence record 166886 | pKUb-Tol2 sequence 5181 bps
CTGAGATCTGGCCTCCGCGCCGGGTTTTGGCGCCTCCCGCGGGCGCCCCCCTCCTCACGGCGAGCGCTGC
CACGTCAGACGAAGGGCGCAGGAGCGTCCTGATCCTTCCGCCCGGACGCTCAGGACAGCGGCCCGCTGCT
CATAAGACTCGGCCTTAGAACCCCAGTATCAGCAGAAGGACATTTTAGGACGGGACTTGGGTGACTCTAG
GGCACTGGTTTTCTTTCCAGAGAGCGGAACAGGCGAGGAAAAGTAGTCCCTTCTCGGCGATTCTGCGGAG
GGATCTCCGTGGGGCGGTGAACGCCGATGATTATATAAGGACGCGCCGGGTGTGGCACAGCTAGTTCCGT
CGCAGCCGGGATTTGGGTCGCGGTTCTTGTTTGTGGATCGCTGTGATCGTCACTTGGTGAGTAGCGGGCT
GCTGGGCTGGCCGGGGCTTTCGTGGCCGCCGGGCCGCTCGGTGGGACGGAAGCGTGTGGAGAGACCGCCA
AGGGCTGTAGTCTGGGTCCGCGAGCAAGGTTGCCCTGAACTGGGGGTTGGGGGGAGCGCAGCAAAATGGC
GGCTGTTCCCGAGTCTTGAATGGAAGACGCTTGTGAGGCGGGCTGTGAGGTCGTTGAAACAAGGTGGGGG
GCATGGTGGGCGGCAAGAACCCAAGGTCTTGAGGCCTTCGCTAATGCGGGAAAGCTCTTATTCGGGTGAG
ATGGGCTGTGGCACCATCTGGGGACCCTGACGTGAAGTTTGTCACTGACTGGAGAACTCGGTTTGTCGTC
TGTTGCGGGGGCGGCAGTTATGGCGGTGCCGTTGGGCAGTGCACCCGTACCTTTGGGAGCGCGCGCCCTC
GTCGTGTCGTGACGTCACCCGTTCTGTTGGCTTATAATGCAGGGTGGGGCCACCTGCCGGTAGGTGTGCG
GTAGGCTTTTCTCCGTCGCAGGACGCAGGGTTCGGGCCTAGGGTAGGCTCTCCTGAATCGACAGGCGCCG
GACCTCTGGTGAGGGGAGGGATAAGTGAGGCGTCAGTTTCTTTGGTCGGTTTTATGTACCTATCTTCTTA
AGTAGCTGAAGCTCCGGTTTTGAACTATGCGCTCGGGGTTGGCGAGTGTGTTTTGTGAAGTTTTTTAGGC
ACCTTTTGAAATGTAATCATTTGGGTCAATATGTAATTTTCAGTGTTAGACTAGTAAATTGTCCGCTAAA
TTCTGGCCGTTTTTGGCTTTTTTGTTAGACGGCTAGCCATGGAGGAAGTATGTGATTCATCAGCAGCTGC
GAGCAGCACAGTCCAAAATCAGCCACAGGATCAAGAGCACCCGTGGCCGTATCTTCGCGAATTCTTTTCT
TTAAGTGGTGTAAATAAAGATTCATTCAAGATGAAATGTGTCCTCTGTCTCCCGCTTAATAAAGAAATAT
CGGCCTTCAAAAGTTCGCCATCAAACCTAAGGAAGCATATTGAGAGAATGCACCCAAATTACCTCAAAAA
CTACTCTAAATTGACAGCACAGAAGAGAAAGATCGGGACCTCCACCCATGCTTCCAGCAGTAAGCAACTG
AAAGTTGACTCAGTTTTCCCAGTCAAACATGTGTCTCCAGTCACTGTGAACAAAGCTATATTAAGGTACA
TCATTCAAGGACTTCATCCTTTCAGCACTGTTGATCTGCCATCATTTAAAGAGCTGATTAGTACACTGCA
GCCTGGCATTTCTGTCATTACAAGGCCTACTTTACGCTCCAAGATAGCTGAAGCTGCTCTGATCATGAAA
CAGAAAGTGACTGCTGCCATGAGTGAAGTTGAATGGATTGCAACCACAACGGATTGTTGGACTGCACGTA
GAAAGTCATTCATTGGTGTAACTGCTCACTGGATCAACCCTGGAAGTCTTGAAAGACATTCCGCTGCACT
TGCCTGCAAAAGATTAATGGGCTCTCATACTTTTGAGGTACTGGCCAGTGCCATGAATGATATCCACTCA
GAGTATGAAATACGTGACAAGGTTGTTTGCACAACCACAGACAGTGGTTCCAACTTTATGAAGGCTTTCA
GAGTTTTTGGTGTGGAAAACAATGATATCGAGACTGAGGCAAGAAGGTGTGAAAGTGATGACACTGATTC
TGAAGGCTGTGGTGAGGGAAGTGATGGTGTGGAATTCCAAGATGCCTCACGAGTCCTGGACCAAGACGAT
GGCTTCGAATTCCAGCTACCAAAACATCAAAAGTGTGCCTGTCACTTACTTAACCTAGTCTCAAGCGTTG
ATGCCCAAAAAGCTCTCTCAAATGAGCACTACAAGAAACTCTACAGATCTGTCTTTGGCAAATGCCAAGC
TTTATGGAATAAAAGCAGCCGATCGGCTCTAGCAGCTGAAGCTGTTGAATCAGAAAGCCGGCTTCAGCTT
TTAAGGCCAAACCAAACGCGGTGGAATTCAACTTTTATGGCTGTTGACAGAATTCTTCAAATTTGCAAAG
AAGCAGGAGAAGGCGCACTTCGGAATATATGCACCTCTCTTGAGGTTCCAATGTTTAATCCAGCAGAAAT
GCTGTTCTTGACAGAGTGGGCCAACACAATGCGTCCAGTTGCAAAAGTACTCGACATCTTGCAAGCGGAA
ACGAATACACAGCTGGGGTGGCTGCTGCCTAGTGTCCATCAGTTAAGCTTGAAACTTCAGCGACTCCACC
ATTCTCTCAGGTACTGTGACCCACTTGTGGATGCCCTACAACAAGGAATCCAAACACGATTCAAGCATAT
GTTTGAAGATCCTGAGATCATAGCAGCTGCCATCCTTCTCCCTAAATTTCGGACCTCTTGGACAAATGAT
GAAACCATCATAAAACGAGGCATGGACTACATCAGAGTGCATCTGGAGCCTTTGGACCACAAGAAGGAAT
TGGCCAACAGTTCATCTGATGATGAAGATTTTTTCGCTTCTTTGAAACCGACAACACATGAAGCCAGCAA
AGAGTTGGATGGATATCTGGCCTGTGTTTCAGACACCAGGGAGTCTCTGCTCACGTTTCCTGCTATTTGC
AGCCTCTCTATCAAGACTAATACACCTCTTCCCGCATCGGCTGCCTGTGAGAGGCTTTTCAGCACTGCAG
GATTGCTTTTCAGCCCCAAAAGAGCTAGGCTTGACACTAACAATTTTGAGAATCAGCTTCTACTGAAGTT
AAATCTGAGGTTTTACAACTTTGAGTAGGATCCAGAATTCATTGATGAGTTTGGACAAACCACAACTAGA
ATGCAGTGAAAAAAATGCTTTATTTGTGAAATTTGTGATGCTATTGCTTTATTTGTAACCATTATAAGCT
GCAATAAACAAGTTAACAACAACAATTGCATTCATTTTATGTTTCAGGTTCAGGGGGAGGTGTGGGAGGT
TTTTTAAAGCAAGTAAAACCTCTACAAATGTGGTCATTCAGCTGTTCCGCTTCCTCGCTCACTGACTCGC
TGCGCTCGGTCGTTCGGCTGCGGCGAGCGGTATCAGCTCACTCAAAGGCGGTAATACGGTTATCCACAGA
ATCAGGGGATAACGCAGGAAAGAACATGTGAGCAAAAGGCCAGCAAAAGGCCAGGAACCGTAAAAAGGCC
GCGTTGCTGGCGTTTTTCCATAGGCTCCGCCCCCCTGACGAGCATCACAAAAATCGACGCTCAAGTCAGA
GGTGGCGAAACCCGACAGGACTATAAAGATACCAGGCGTTTCCCCCTGGAAGCTCCCTCGTGCGCTCTCC
TGTTCCGACCCTGCCGCTTACCGGATACCTGTCCGCCTTTCTCCCTTCGGGAACCGTGGCGCTTTCTCAT
AGCTCACGCTGTAGGTATCTCAGTTCGGTGTAGGTCGTTCGCTCCAAGCTGGGCTGTGTGCACGAACCCC
CCGTTCAGCCCGACCGCTGCGCCTTATCCGGTAACTATCGTCTTGAGTCCAACCCGGTAAGACACGACTT
ATCGCCACTGGCAGCAGCCACTGGTAACAGGATTAGCAGAGCGAGGTATGTAGGCGGTGCTACAGAGTTC
TTGAAGTGGTGGCCTAACTACGGCTACACTAGAAGAACAGTATTTGGTATCTGCGCTCTGCTGAAGCCAG
TTACCTTCGGAAAAAGAGTTGGTAGCTCTTGATCCGGCAAACAAACCACCGCTGGTAGCGGTGGTTTTTT
TGTTTGCAAGCAGCAGATTACGCGCAGAAAAAAAGGATCTCAAGAAGATCCTTTGATCTTTTCTACGGGG
TCTGACGCTCAGTGGAACGAAAACTCACGTTAAGGGATTTTGGTCATGAGATTATCAAAAAGGATCTTCA
CCTAGATCCTTTTTGCCAGTGTTACAACCAATTAACCAATTCTGATTAGAAAAACTCATCGAGCATCAAA
TGAAACTGCAATTTATTCATATCAGGATTATCAATACCATATTTTTGAAAAAGCCGTTTCTGTAATGAAG
GAGAAAACTCACCGAGGCAGTTCCATAGGATGGCAAGATCCTGGTATCGGTCTGCGATTCCGACTCGTCC
AACATCAATACAACCTATTAATTTCCCCTCGTCAAAAATAAGGTTATCAAGTGAGAAATCACCATGAGTG
ACGACTGAATCCGGTGAGAATGGCAAAAGTTTATGCATTTCTTTCCAGACTTGTTCAACAGGCCAGCCAT
TACGCTCGTCATCAAAATCACTCGCATCAACCAAACCGTTATTCATTCGTGATTGCGCCTGAGCGAGACG
AAATACGCGATCGCTGTTAAAAGGACAATTACAAACAGGAATCGAATGCAACCGGCGCAGGAACACTGCC
AGCGCATCAACAATATTTTCACCTGAATCAGGATATTCTTCTAATACCTGGAATGCTGTTTTTCCGGGGA
TCGCAGTGGTGAGTAACCATGCATCATCAGGAGTACGGATAAAATGCTTGATGGTCGGAAGAGGCATAAA
TTCCGTCAGCCAGTTTAGTCTGACCATCTCATCTGTAACATCATTGGCAACGCTACCTTTGCCATGTTTC
AGAAACAACTCTGGCGCATCGGGCTTCCCATACAAGCGATAGATTGTCGCACCTGATTGCCCGACATTAT
CGCGAGCCCATTTATACCCATATAAATCAGCATCCATGTTGGAATTTAATCGCGGCCTCGACGTTTCCCG
TTGAATATGGCTCATAACACCCCTTGTATTACTGTTTATGTAAGCAGACAGTTTTATTGTTCATGATGCA
G
Features (pLannotate 1.2.2; 5 found; start..end, strand, type, name):
     10..1220    +  promoter       UbC promoter: human ubiquitin C promoter
   3223..3304    -  polyA_signal   SV40 poly(A) signal: SV40 polyadenylation signal
   3327..3394    -  CDS            large T antigen (fragment): large T antigen from SV40 (simian virus 40)
   3585..4173    -  rep_origin     ori: high-copy-number ColE1/pMB1/pBR322/pUC origin of replication
   4316..5125    -  CDS            KanR: aminoglycoside phosphotransferase; aph(3')-Ia; confers resistance to kanamycin in bacteria or G418 (Geneticin®) in eukaryotes
