[The description below was written by a language model from this plasmid's Addgene catalogue record and pLannotate feature annotations shown in this document.]
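Description:
pKUb-Tol2 is a 5,181 bp mammalian expression plasmid built on the pK backbone and designed as a helper source of Tol2 transposase. It is propagated in E. coli as a high-copy plasmid through a ColE1/pUC-type origin of replication and selected with kanamycin via an aph(3')-Ia aminoglycoside phosphotransferase gene. Although this class of marker can confer G418 resistance in eukaryotic cells, no eukaryotic promoter for it is annotated, so the record supports only its bacterial selection role.

The expression cassette begins with the human ubiquitin C (UbC) promoter, a constitutive promoter active across a broad range of vertebrate cell types, which occupies roughly the first 1.2 kb of the sequence. The automated feature table does not annotate the Tol2 transposase coding sequence itself. However, the catalogue entry names it as the insert, and the unannotated stretch of about 2 kb between the promoter and the SV40 region is where it would be expected to lie. Downstream of this stretch are an SV40 polyadenylation signal and a short adjoining fragment of SV40 large T antigen sequence. This fragment is a common remnant of SV40-derived terminator regions rather than a functional gene. Both are annotated on the minus strand, which may reflect the bidirectional nature of the SV40 poly(A) region.

The plasmid carries no annotated transposon ends, so it supplies the transposase in trans. When co-delivered with a separate donor plasmid carrying a cargo flanked by Tol2 terminal repeats, the enzyme excises and integrates that cargo into the host genome. The associated publication concerns engineering the porcine genome with transposons and recombinases.
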