Addgene plasmid #85601: pKUb-Tol2
Purpose: Source of Tol2 transposase driven by a human ubiquitin promoter.
Depositing lab: Karl Clark & Scott Fahrenkrug. Depositing organization: University of Minnesota. Publication: Enzymatic engineering of the porcine genome with transposons and recombinases. Clark KJ, Carlson DF, Foster LK, Kong BW, Foster DN, Fahrenkrug SC. BMC Biotechnol. 2007 Jul 17;7:42. 10.1186/1472-6750-7-42 PubMed 17640337.
Backbone
  Vector backbone: pK
  Backbone manufacturer: K. Clark
  Vector type: Mammalian Expression
Growth in bacteria
  Bacterial resistance: Kanamycin, 50 μg/mL
  Growth temperature: 37°C
  Growth strain: DH5alpha
  Copy number: High Copy
Gene/Insert
  Gene/Insert name: Tol2 transposase
  Promoter: human Ubiquitin
  Cloning method: Unknown
  Sequencing primers: 5′ hUBCpro-F; 3′ EBV-rev
Terms and licenses: Academic/Nonprofit Terms; Industry Terms: Not Available to Industry
How to cite: pKUb-Tol2 was a gift from Karl Clark & Scott Fahrenkrug (Addgene plasmid # 85601 ; http://n2t.net/addgene:85601 ; RRID:Addgene_85601)
