>Addgene plasmid #85601 | pKUb-Tol2 | addgene partial sequence | sequence record 166884 | hUBCpro-F 5'-TGAAGCTCCGGTTTTGAACT-3'
TTTGTGAAGTTTTTTAGGCACCTTTTGAAATGTAATCATTTGGGTCAATATGTAATTTTCAGTGTTAGAC
TAGTAAATTGTCCGCTAAATTCTGGCCGTTTTTGGCTTTTTTGTTAGACGGCTAGCCATGGAGGAAGTAT
GTGATTCATCAGCAGCTGCGAGCAGCACAGTCCAAAATCAGCCACAGGATCAAGAGCACCCGTGGCCGTA
TCTTCGCGAATTCTTTTCTTTAAGTGGTGTAAATAAAGATTCATTCAAGATGAAATGTGTCCTCTGTCTC
CCGCTTAATAAAGAAATATCGGCCTTCAAAAGTTCGCCATCAAACCTAAGGAAGCATATTGAGAGAATGC
ACCCAAATTACCTCAAAAACTACTCTAAATTGACAGCACAGAAGAGAAAGATCGGGACCTCCACCCATGC
TTCCAGCAGTAAGCAACTGAAAGTTGACTCAGTTTTCCCAGTCAAACATGTGTCTCCAGTCACTGTGAAC
AAAGCTATATTAAGGTACATCATTCAAGGACTTCATCCTTTCAGCACTGTTGATCTGCCATCATTTAAAG
AGCTGATTAGTACACTGCAGCCTGGCATTTCTGTCATTACAAGGCCTACTTTACGCTCCAAGATAGCTGA
AGCTGCTCTGATCATGAAACAGAAAGTGACTGCTGCCATGAGTGAAGTTGAATGGATTGCAACCACAACG
GATTGTTGGACTGCACGTAGAAAGTCATTCATTGGTGTAACTGCTCACTGGATCAACCCTGGAAGTCTTG
AAAGACATTCCGCTGCACTTGCCTGCAAAAGATTAATGGGCTCTCATACTTTTGAGGTACTGGCCAGTGC
CATGAATGATATCCACTCAGAGTATGAAATACGTGACAAGGTTGTTTGCACAACCACAGACAGTGGTTCC
AACTTTATGAAGGCTTTCAGAGTTTTTGGTGTGGAAAACAATGATATCGAGACTGAGGCAAGAAGGTGTG
AAAGTGATGACACTGATTCTGAAGGCTGTGGTGAGGGAAGTGATGGTGTGGAATTCC
