>Addgene plasmid #85601 | pKUb-Tol2 | addgene partial sequence | sequence record 166885 | EBV-rev 5'-GTGGTTTGTCCAAACTCATC-3'
AAACCTCAGATTTAACTTCAGTAGAAGCTGATTCTCAAAATTGTTAGTGTCAAGCCTAGCTCTTTTGGGG
CTGAAAAGCAATCCTGCAGTGCTGAAAAGCCTCTCACAGGCAGCCGATGCGGGAAGAGGTGTATTAGTCT
TGATAGAGAGGCTGCAAATAGCAGGAAACGTGAGCAGAGACTCCCTGGTGTCTGAAACACAGGCCAGATA
TCCATCCAACTCTTTGCTGGCTTCATGTGTTGTCGGTTTCAAAGAAGCGAAAAAATCTTCATCATCAGAT
GAACTGTTGGCCAATTCCTTCTTGTGGTCCAAAGGCTCCAGATGCACTCTGATGTAGTCCATGCCTCGTT
TTATGATGGTTTCATCATTTGTCCAAGAGGTCCGAAATTTAGGGAGAAGGATGGCAGCTGCTATGATCTC
AGGATCTTCAAACATATGCTTGAATCGTGTTTGGATTCCTTGTTGTAGGGCATCCACAAGTGGGTCACAG
TACCTGAGAGAATGGTGGAGTCGCTGAAGTTTCAAGCTTAACTGATGGACACTAGGCAGCAGCCACCCCA
GCTGTGTATTCGTTTCCGCTTGCAAGATGTCGAGTACTTTTGCAACTGGACGCATTGTGTTGGCCCACTC
TGTCAAGAACAGCATTTCTGCTGGATTAAACATTGGAACCTCAAGAGAGGTGCATATATTCCGAAGTGCG
CCTTCTCCTGCTTCTTTGCAAATTTGAAGAATTCTGTCAACAGCCATAAAAGTTGAATTCCACCGCGTTT
GGTTTGGCCTTAAAAGCTGAAGCCGGCTTTCTGATTCAACAGCTTCAGCTGCTAGAGCCGATCGGCTGCT
TTTATTCCATAAAGCTTGGCATTTGCCAAAGACAGATCTGTAGAGTTTCTTGTAGTGCTCATTTGAGAGA
GCTTTTTGGGCATCAACGCTTGAGACTAGGTTAAGTAAGTGACAGGCACACTTTTGATGTTTTGGTAGCT
GGAATTCGAAGCCATCGTCTTGGTCCAGGACTCGTGAGGCATCTTGGAA
